>Addgene plasmid #77137 | LAMTOR3 gRNA (BRDN0001147910) | addgene full sequence | sequence record 187186 | Addgene Assembled Sequence
CCCGGGTGCAAAGATGGATAAAGTTTTAAACAGAGAGGAATCTTTGCAGCTAATGGACCTTCTAGGTCTT
GAAAGGAGTGGGAATTGGCTCCGGTGCCCGTCAGTGGGCAGAGCGCACATCGCCCACAGTCCCCGAGAAG
TTGGGGGGAGGGGTCGGCAATTGATCCGGTGCCTAGAGAAGGTGGCGCGGGGTAAACTGGGAAAGTGATG
TCGTGTACTGGCTCCGCCTTTTTCCCGAGGGTGGGGGAGAACCGTATATAAGTGCAGTAGTCGCCGTGAA
CGTTCTTTTTCGCAACGGGTTTGCCGCCAGAACACAGGTAAGTGCCGTGTGTGGTTCCCGCGGGCCTGGC
CTCTTTACGGGTTATGGCCCTTGCGTGCCTTGAATTACTTCCACCTGGCTGCAGTACGTGATTCTTGATC
CCGAGCTTCGGGTTGGAAGTGGGTGGGAGAGTTCGAGGCCTTGCGCTTAAGGAGCCCCTTCGCCTCGTGC
TTGAGTTGAGGCCTGGCCTGGGCGCTGGGGCCGCCGCGTGCGAATCTGGTGGCACCTTCGCGCCTGTCTC
GCTGCTTTCGATAAGTCTCTAGCCATTTAAAATTTTTGATGACCTGCTGCGACGCTTTTTTTCTGGCAAG
ATAGTCTTGTAAATGCGGGCCAAGATCTGCACACTGGTATTTCGGTTTTTGGGGCCGCGGGCGGCGACGG
GGCCCGTGCGTCCCAGCGCACATGTTCGGCGAGGCGGGGCCTGCGAGCGCGGCCACCGAGAATCGGACGG
GGGTAGTCTCAAGCTGGCCGGCCTGCTCTGGTGCCTGGCCTCGCGCCGCCGTGTATCGCCCCGCCCTGGG
CGGCAAGGCTGGCCCGGTCGGCACCAGTTGCGTGAGCGGAAAGATGGCCGCTTCCCGGCCCTGCTGCAGG
GAGCTCAAAATGGAGGACGCGGCGCTCGGGAGAGCGGGCGGGTGAGTCACCCACACAAAGGAAAAGGGCC
TTTCCGTCCTCAGCCGTCGCTTCATGTGACTCCACGGAGTACCGGGCGCCGTCCAGGCACCTCGATTAGT
TCTCGAGCTTTTGGAGTACGTCGTCTTTAGGTTGGGGGGAGGGGTTTTATGCGATGGAGTTTCCCCACAC
TGAGTGGGTGGAGACTGAAGTTAGGCCAGCTTGGCACTTGATGTAATTCTCCTTGGAATTTGCCCTTTTT
GAGTTTGGATCTTGGTTCATTCTCAAGCCTCAGACAGTGGTTCAAAGTTTTTTTCTTCCATTTCAGGTGT
CGTGACGTACGGCCACCATGACCGAGTACAAGCCCACGGTGCGCCTCGCCACCCGCGACGACGTCCCCAG
GGCCGTACGCACCCTCGCCGCCGCGTTCGCCGACTACCCCGCCACGCGCCACACCGTCGATCCGGACCGC
CACATCGAGCGGGTCACCGAGCTGCAAGAACTCTTCCTCACGCGCGTCGGGCTCGACATCGGCAAGGTGT
GGGTCGCGGACGACGGCGCCGCCGTGGCGGTCTGGACCACGCCGGAGAGCGTCGAAGCGGGGGCGGTGTT
CGCCGAGATCGGCCCGCGCATGGCCGAGTTGAGCGGTTCCCGGCTGGCCGCGCAGCAACAGATGGAAGGC
CTCCTGGCGCCGCACCGGCCCAAGGAGCCCGCGTGGTTCCTGGCCACCGTCGGAGTCTCGCCCGACCACC
AGGGCAAGGGTCTGGGCAGCGCCGTCGTGCTCCCCGGAGTGGAGGCGGCCGAGCGCGCCGGGGTGCCCGC
CTTCCTGGAGACCTCCGCGCCCCGCAACCTCCCCTTCTACGAGCGGCTCGGCTTCACCGTCACCGCCGAC
GTCGAGGTGCCCGAAGGACCGCGCACCTGGTGCATGACCCGCAAGCCCGGTGCCTGAACGCGTTAAGTCG
ACAATCAACCTCTGGATTACAAAATTTGTGAAAGATTGACTGGTATTCTTAACTATGTTGCTCCTTTTAC
GCTATGTGGATACGCTGCTTTAATGCCTTTGTATCATGCTATTGCTTCCCGTATGGCTTTCATTTTCTCC
TCCTTGTATAAATCCTGGTTGCTGTCTCTTTATGAGGAGTTGTGGCCCGTTGTCAGGCAACGTGGCGTGG
TGTGCACTGTGTTTGCTGACGCAACCCCCACTGGTTGGGGCATTGCCACCACCTGTCAGCTCCTTTCCGG
GACTTTCGCTTTCCCCCTCCCTATTGCCACGGCGGAACTCATCGCCGCCTGCCTTGCCCGCTGCTGGACA
GGGGCTCGGCTGTTGGGCACTGACAATTCCGTGGTGTTGTCGGGGAAATCATCGTCCTTTCCTTGGCTGC
TCGCCTGTGTTGCCACCTGGATTCTGCGCGGGACGTCCTTCTGCTACGTCCCTTCGGCCCTCAATCCAGC
GGACCTTCCTTCCCGCGGCCTGCTGCCGGCTCTGCGGCCTCTTCCGCGTCTTCGCCTTCGCCCTCAGACG
AGTCGGATCTCCCTTTGGGCCGCCTCCCCGCGTCGACTTTAAGACCAATGACTTACAAGGCAGCTGTAGA
TCTTAGCCACTTTTTAAAAGAAAAGGGGGGACTGGAAGGGCTAATTCACTCCCAACGAAGACAAGATCTG
CTTTTTGCTTGTACTGGGTCTCTCTGGTTAGACCAGATCTGAGCCTGGGAGCTCTCTGGCTAACTAGGGA
ACCCACTGCTTAAGCCTCAATAAAGCTTGCCTTGAGTGCTTCAAGTAGTGTGTGCCCGTCTGTTGTGTGA
CTCTGGTAACTAGAGATCCCTCAGACCCTTTTAGTCAGTGTGGAAAATCTCTAGCAGTACGTATAGTAGT
TCATGTCATCTTATTATTCAGTATTTATAACTTGCAAAGAAATGAATATCAGAGAGTGAGAGGAACTTGT
TTATTGCAGCTTATAATGGTTACAAATAAAGCAATAGCATCACAAATTTCACAAATAAAGCATTTTTTTC
ACTGCATTCTAGTTGTGGTTTGTCCAAACTCATCAATGTATCTTATCATGTCTGGCTCTAGCTATCCCGC
CCCTAACTCCGCCCATCCCGCCCCTAACTCCGCCCAGTTCCGCCCATTCTCCGCCCCATGGCTGACTAAT
TTTTTTTATTTATGCAGAGGCCGAGGCCGCCTCGGCCTCTGAGCTATTCCAGAAGTAGTGAGGAGGCTTT
TTTGGAGGCCTAGGGACGTACCCAATTCGCCCTATAGTGAGTCGTATTACGCGCGCTCACTGGCCGTCGT
TTTACAACGTCGTGACTGGGAAAACCCTGGCGTTACCCAACTTAATCGCCTTGCAGCACATCCCCCTTTC
GCCAGCTGGCGTAATAGCGAAGAGGCCCGCACCGATCGCCCTTCCCAACAGTTGCGCAGCCTGAATGGCG
AATGGG
[124 nt withheld, positions 3367-3490]
C
[91 nt withheld, positions 3492-3582]
A
[49 nt withheld, positions 3584-3632]
CCTTTGACGTTGGAGTCCACGTTCTTT
[37 nt withheld, positions 3660-3696]
ACCCTATCTCGGTCTATTCTTTTGATTTATAAGGGATTTTGCCGATTTCGGCCTATTGGTTAAAAAATGA
GCTGATTTAACAAAAATTTAACGCGAATTTTAACAAAATATTAACGCTTACAATTTAGGTGGCACTTTTC
GGGGAAATGTGCGCGGAACCCCTATTTGTTTATTTTTCTAAATACATTCAAATATGTATCCGCTCATGAG
ACAATAACCCTGATAAATGCTTCAATAATATTGAAAAAGGAAGAGTATGAGTATTCAACATTTCCGTGTC
GCCCTTATTCCCTTTTTTGCGGCATTTTGCCTTCCTGTTTTTGCTCACCCAGAAACGCTGGTGAAAGTAA
AAGATGCTGAAGATCAGTTGGGTGCACGAGTGGGTTACATCGAACTGGATCTCAACAGCGGTAAGATCCT
TGAGAGTTTTCGCCCCGAAGAACGTTTTCCAATGATGAGCACTTTTAAAGTTCTGCTATGTGGCGCGGTA
TTATCCCGTATTGACGCCGGGCAAGAGCAACTCGGTCGCCGCATACACTATTCTCAGAATGACTTGGTTG
AGTACTCACCAGTCACAGAAAAGCATCTTACGGATGGCATGACAGTAAGAGAATTATGCAGTGCTGCCAT
AACCATGAGTGATAACACTGCGGCCAACTTACTTCTGACAACGATCGGAGGACCGAAGGAGCTAACCGCT
TTTTTGCACAACATGGGGGATCATGTAACTCGCCTTGATCGTTGGGAACCGGAGCTGAATGAAGCCATAC
CAAACGACGAGCGTGACACCACGATGCCTGTAGCAATGGCAACAACGTTGCGCAAACTATTAACTGGCGA
ACTACTTACTCTAGCTTCCCGGCAACAATTAATAGACTGGATGGAGGCGGATAAAGTTGCAGGACCACTT
CTGCGCTCGGCCCTTCCGGCTGGCTGGTTTATTGCTGATAAATCTGGAGCCGGTGAGCGTGGGTCTCGCG
GTATCATTGCAGCACTGGGGCCAGATGGTAAGCCCTCCCGTATCGTAGTTATCTACACGACGGGGAGTCA
GGCAACTATGGATGAACGAAATAGACAGATCGCTGAGATAGGTGCCTCACTGATTAAGCATTGGTAACTG
TCAGACCAAGTTTACTCATATATACTTTAGATTGATTTAAAACTTCATTTTTAATTTAAAAGGATCTAGG
TGAAGATCCTTTTTGATAATCTCATGACCAAAATCCCTTAACGTGAGTTTTCGTTCCACTGAGCGTCAGA
CCCCGTAGAAAAGATCAAAGGATCTTCTTGAGATCCTTTTTTTCTGCGCGTAATCTGCTGCTTGCAAACA
AAAAAACCACCGCTACCAGCGGTGGTTTGTTTGCCGGATCAAGAGCTACCAACTCTTTTTCCGAAGGTAA
CTGGCTTCAGCAGAGCGCAGATACCAAATACTGTTCTTCTAGTGTAGCCGTAGTTAGGCCACCACTTCAA
GAACTCTGTAGCACCGCCTACATACCTCGCTCTGCTAATCCTGTTACCAGTGGCTGCTGCCAGTGGCGAT
AAGTCGTGTCTTACCGGGTTGGACTCAAGACGATAGTTACCGGATAAGGCGCAGCGGTCGGGCTGAACGG
GGGGTTCGTGCACACAGCCCAGCTTGGAGCGAACGACCTACACCGAACTGAGATACCTACAGCGTGAGCT
ATGAGAAAGCGCCACGCTTCCCGAAGGGAGAAAGGCGGACAGGTATCCGGTAAGCGGCAGGGTCGGAACA
GGAGAGCGCACGAGGGAGCTTCCAGGGGGAAACGCCTGGTATCTTTATAGTCCTGTCGGGTTTCGCCACC
TCTGACTTGAGCGTCGATTTTTGTGATGCTCGTCAGGGGGGCGGAGCCTATGGAAAAACGCCAGCAACGC
GGCCTTTTTACGGTTCCTGGCCTTTTGCTGGCCTTTTGCTCACATGTTCTTTCCTGCGTTATCCCCTGAT
TCTGTGGATAACCGTATTACCGCCTTTGAGTGAGCTGATACCGCTCGCCGCAGCCGAACGACCGAGCGCA
GCGAGTCAGTGAGCGAGGAAGCGGAAGAGCGCCCAATACGCAAACCGCCTCTCCCCGCGCGTTGGCCGAT
TCATTAATGCAGCTGGCACGACAGGTTTCCCGACTGGAAAGCGGGCAGTGAGCGCAACGCAATTAATGTG
AGTTAGCTCACTCATTAGGCACCCCAGGCTTTACACTTTATGCTTCCGGCTCGTATGTTGTGTGGAATTG
TGAGCGGATAACAATTTCACACAGGAAACAGCTATGACCATGATTACGCCAAGCGCGCAATTAACCCTCA
CTAAAGGGAACAAAAGCTGGAGCTGCAAGCTTAATGTAGTCTTATGCAATACTCTTGTAGTCTTGCAACA
TGGTAACGATGAGTTAGCAACATGCCTTACAAGGAGAGAAAAAGCACCGTGCATGCCGATTGGTGGAAGT
AAGGTGGTACGATCGTGCCTTATTAGGAAGGCAACAGACGGGTCTGACATGGATTGGACGAACCACTGAA
TTGCCGCATTGCAGAGATATTGTATTTAAGTGCCTAGCTCGATACATAAACGGGTCTCTCTGGTTAGACC
AGATCTGAGCCTGGGAGCTCTCTGGCTAACTAGGGAACCCACTGCTTAAGCCTCAATAAAGCTTGCCTTG
AGTGCTTCAAGTAGTGTGTGCCCGTCTGTTGTGTGACTCTGGTAACTAGAGATCCCTCAGACCCTTTTAG
TCAGTGTGGAAAATCTCTAGCAGTGGCGCCCGAACAGGGACTTGAAAGCGAAAGGGAAACCAGAGGAGCT
CTCTCGACGCAGGACTCGGCTTGCTGAAGCGCGCACGGCAAGAGGCGAGGGGCGGCGACTGGTGAGTACG
CCAAAAATTTTGACTAGCGGAGGCTAGAAGGAGAGAGATGGGTGCGAGAGCGTCAGTATTAAGCGGGGGA
GAATTAGATCGCGATGGGAAAAAATTCGGTTAAGGCCAGGGGGAAAGAAAAAATATAAATTAAAACATAT
AGTATGGGCAAGCAGGGAGCTAGAACGATTCGCAGTTAATCCTGGCCTGTTAGAAACATCAGAAGGCTGT
AGACAAATACTGGGACAGCTACAACCATCCCTTCAGACAGGATCAGAAGAACTTAGATCATTATATAATA
CAGTAGCAACCCTCTATTGTGTGCATCAAAGGATAGAGATAAAAGACACCAAGGAAGCTTTAGACAAGAT
AGAGGAAGAGCAAAACAAAAGTAAGACCACCGCACAGCAAGCGGCCGCTGATCTTCAGACCTGGAGGAGG
AGATATGAGGGACAATTGGAGAAGTGAATTATATAAATATAAAGTAGTAAAAATTGAACCATTAGGAGTA
GCACCCACCAAGGCAAAGAGAAGAGTGGTGCAGAGAGAAAAAAGAGCAGTGGGAATAGGAGCTTTGTTCC
TTGGGTTCTTGGGAGCAGCAGGAAGCACTATGGGCGCAGCGTCAATGACGCTGACGGTACAGGCCAGACA
ATTATTGTCTGGTATAGTGCAGCAGCAGAACAATTTGCTGAGGGCTATTGAGGCGCAACAGCATCTGTTG
CAACTCACAGTCTGGGGCATCAAGCAGCTCCAGGCAAGAATCCTGGCTGTGGAAAGATACCTAAAGGATC
AACAGCTCCTGGGGATTTGGGGTTGCTCTGGAAAACTCATTTGCACCACTGCTGTGCCTTGGAATGCTAG
TTGGAGTAATAAATCTCTGGAACAGATTTGGAATCACACGACCTGGATGGAGTGGGACAGAGAAATTAAC
AATTACACAAGCTTAATACACTCCTTAATTGAAGAATCGCAAAACCAGCAAGAAAAGAATGAACAAGAAT
TATTGGAATTAGATAAATGGGCAAGTTTGTGGAATTGGTTTAACATAACAAATTGGCTGTGGTATATAAA
ATTATTCATAATGATAGTAGGAGGCTTGGTAGGTTTAAGAATAGTTTTTGCTGTACTTTCTATAGTGAAT
AGAGTTAGGCAGGGATATTCACCATTATCGTTTCAGACCCACCTCCCAACCCCGAGGGGACCCAGAGAGG
GCCTATTTCCCATGATTCCTTCATATTTGCATATACGATACAAGGCTGTTAGAGAGATAATTAGAATTAA
TTTGACTGTAAACACAAAGATATTAGTACAAAATACGTGACGTAGAAAGTAATAATTTCTTGGGTAGTTT
GCAGTTTTAAAATTATGTTTTAAAATGGACTATCATATGCTTACCGTAACTTGAAAGTATTTCGATTTCT
TGGCTTTATATATCTTGTGGAAAGGACGAAACACCGGCAAAAGTGGATAAGAAACCGTTTTAGAGCTAGA
AATAGCAAGTTAAAATAAGGCTAGTCCGTTATCAACTTGAAAAAGTGGCACCGAGTCGGTGCTTTTTTAA
GCTTGGCGTAACTAGATCTTGAGACAAATGGCAGTATTCATCCACAATTTTAAAAGAAAAGGGGGGATTG
GGGGGTACAGTGCAGGGGAAAGAATAGTAGACATAATAGCAACAGACATACAAACTAAAGAATTACAAAA
ACAAATTACAAAAATTCAAAATTTTCGGGTTTATTACAGGGACAGCAGAGATCCACTTTGGCGCCGGCTC
GAGGGGG
Features (pLannotate 1.2.2; 29 found; start..end, strand, type, name):
     14..80      +  CDS            small t antigen (fragment): SV40 (simian virus 40) small t antigen
    106..317     +  promoter       EF-1α core promoter: core promoter for human elongation factor EF-1α
    318..1256    +  intron         EF-1α intron A: intron upstream of the start codon of human EF-1α
   1278..1877    +  CDS            PuroR (fragment): puromycin N-acetyltransferase; pac from Streptomyces; confers resistance to puromycin
   1893..2481    +  misc_feature   WPRE: woodchuck hepatitis virus posttranscriptional regulatory element
   2532..2551    +  misc_feature   cPPT/CTS (fragment): central polypurine tract and central termination sequence of HIV-1
   2553..2786    +  LTR            3' LTR (ΔU3): self-inactivating 3' long terminal repeat (LTR) from HIV-1
   2864..2985    +  polyA_signal   SV40 poly(A) signal: SV40 polyadenylation signal
   3025..3160    +  rep_origin     SV40 ori: SV40 origin of replication
   3181..3199    -  promoter       T7 promoter: promoter for bacteriophage T7 RNA polymerase
   3207..3362    +  CDS            lacZα (fragment): LacZα fragment of β-galactosidase; lacZ fragment
   3367..3795    +  rep_origin     f1 ori (sequence partly withheld): f1 bacteriophage origin of replication; arrow indicates direction of (+) strand synthesis
   3848..3952    +  promoter       AmpR promoter: bla
   3953..4813    +  CDS            AmpR: β-lactamase; bla; confers resistance to ampicillin, carbenicillin, and related antibiotics
   4984..5572    +  rep_origin     ori: high-copy-number ColE1/pMB1/pBR322/pUC origin of replication
   5755..5847    +  CDS            lacI (fragment): lac repressor; lacI; The lac repressor binds to the lac operator to inhibit transcription in E. coli. This inhibition can be relieved by adding lactose or isopropyl-β-D-thiogalactopyranoside (IPTG).
   5860..5881    +  protein_bind   CAP binding site: CAP binding activates transcription in the presence of cAMP. E. coli catabolite activator protein
   5896..5926    +  promoter       lac promoter: promoter for the E. coli lac operon
   5934..5950    +  protein_bind   lac operator: The lac repressor binds to the lac operator to inhibit transcription in E. coli. This inhibition can be relieved by adding lactose or isopropyl-β-D-thiogalactopyranoside (IPTG). lac repressor encoded by lacI
   5995..6013    +  promoter       T3 promoter: promoter for bacteriophage T3 RNA polymerase
   6041..6267    +  promoter       RSV promoter: Rous sarcoma virus enhancer/promoter
   6268..6448    +  LTR            5' LTR (truncated): truncated 5' long terminal repeat (LTR) from HIV-1
   6495..6620    +  misc_feature   HIV-1 Ψ: packaging signal of human immunodeficiency virus type 1
   6604..6967    +  CDS            HIV-1 gag (fragment): gag protein from human immunodeficiency virus 1; gag
   7113..7346    +  misc_feature   RRE: The Rev response element (RRE) of HIV-1 allows for Rev-dependent mRNA export from the nucleus to the cytoplasm.
   7723..7749    +  CDS            Rev (fragment): human immunodeficiency virus 1 (HIV-1) Rev protein; rev; enhances nuclear export of unspliced and incompletely spliced viral mRNAs
   7753..7993    +  promoter       U6 promoter: RNA polymerase III promoter for human U6 snRNA
   8023..8098    +  misc_RNA       gRNA scaffold: guide RNA scaffold for the Streptococcus pyogenes CRISPR/Cas9 system
   8154..8271    +  misc_feature   cPPT/CTS: central polypurine tract and central termination sequence of HIV-1
