[The description below was written by a language model from this plasmid's Addgene catalogue record and pLannotate feature annotations shown in this document.]
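Description:
LAMTOR3 gRNA (BRDN0001147910) is a third-generation lentiviral single-guide RNA plasmid built on the lentiGuide-Puro backbone. It delivers a CRISPR guide against human LAMTOR3, also known as MP1, MAPKSP1 or Ragulator3. The 8.3 kb plasmid is maintained in E. coli through a high-copy ColE1/pUC-type origin and an ampicillin resistance gene. It also carries an f1 origin, lac promoter/operator remnants, flanking T7 and T3 promoters, and an SV40 origin and poly(A) signal outside the viral region.

The transfer cassette starts with an RSV promoter fused to a truncated HIV-1 5' LTR, which makes genomic RNA production Tat-independent. This is followed by the Ψ packaging signal with a gag fragment and the Rev response element for Rev-dependent nuclear export. Next, a human U6 RNA polymerase III promoter drives the 20-nt LAMTOR3 spacer joined to the Streptococcus pyogenes Cas9 gRNA scaffold, followed by a cPPT/CTS element that aids nuclear import of the viral genome. A separate Pol II unit follows, with the EF-1α core promoter and intron A expressing puromycin N-acetyltransferase so that transduced mammalian cells can be selected. This transcript is stabilised by WPRE, and the cassette ends in a self-inactivating ΔU3 3' LTR.

The plasmid encodes no Cas9, so it is intended for use with a separate Cas9 lentivector or in cells already expressing Cas9, for knockout of LAMTOR3. The guide was designed against two LAMTOR3 reference transcripts and belongs to a human kinome gRNA collection associated with work on optimised sgRNA design rules. The cloning method is not recorded.
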