Addgene plasmid #77137: LAMTOR3 gRNA (BRDN0001147910)
Purpose: 3rd generation lentiviral gRNA plasmid targeting human LAMTOR3
Depositing lab: John Doench & David Root. Depositing organization: Broad Institute. Publication: Optimized sgRNA design to maximize activity and minimize off-target effects of CRISPR-Cas9. Doench JG, Fusi N, Sullender M, Hegde M, Vaimberg EW, Donovan KF, Smith I, Tothova Z, Wilen C, Orchard R, Virgin HW, Listgarten J, Root DE. Nat Biotechnol. 2016 Jan 18. doi: 10.1038/nbt.3437. PubMed 26780180.
Backbone
  Vector backbone: lentiGuide-Puro
  Backbone manufacturer: Zhang Lab (Addgene plasmid # 52963)
  Vector type: Mammalian Expression, Lentiviral, CRISPR
  Selectable markers: Puromycin
Growth in bacteria
  Bacterial resistance: Ampicillin, 100 μg/mL
  Growth temperature: 37°C
  Growth strain: DH5alpha
  Copy number: High Copy
Gene/Insert
  Gene/Insert name: LAMTOR3 (alt names: LAMTOR3; NM_001243736.1)
  gRNA/shRNA sequence: GCAAAAGTGGATAAGAAACC
  Species: H. sapiens (human)
  Entrez Gene: LAMTOR3 (a.k.a. MAP2K1IP1, MAPBP, MAPKSP1, MP1, PRO0633, Ragulator3)
  Promoter: hU6
  Cloning method: Unknown
  Sequencing primers: 5′ U6-F; 3′ pS2-R
Terms and licenses: Academic/Nonprofit Terms; Industry Terms: Not Available to Industry
Depositor comments: The gRNA was designed to target the following Genbank reference sequence(s): NM_001243736.1,NM_021970.3. Note that this plasmid does NOT contain Cas9. It should be used in conjunction with lentiCas9-Blast (Addgene #52962) or otherwise with cell lines already expressing Cas9. Browse the full kinome gRNA library at http://www.addgene.org/pooled-library/broadgpp-human-kinome/ or visit http://www.broadinstitute.org/rnai/public/ for detailed protocols and information.
How to cite: LAMTOR3 gRNA (BRDN0001147910) was a gift from John Doench & David Root (Addgene plasmid # 77137 ; http://n2t.net/addgene:77137 ; RRID:Addgene_77137)
