>Addgene plasmid #77137 | LAMTOR3 gRNA (BRDN0001147910) | depositor partial sequence | sequence record 144597 | Target Sequence
GCAAAAGTGGATAAGAAACC
