>Addgene plasmid #77137 | LAMTOR3 gRNA (BRDN0001147910) | addgene partial sequence | sequence record 187185 | hU6-F
AAAGTAATAATTTCTTGGGTAGTTTGCAGTTTTAAAATTATGTTTTAAAATGGACTATCATATGCTTACC
GTAACTTGAAAGTATTTCGATTTCTTGGCTTTATATATCTTGTGGAAAGGACGAAACACCGGCAAAAGTG
GATAAGAAACCGTTTTAGAGCTAGAAATAGCAAGTTAAAATAAGGCTAGTCCGTTATCAACTTGAAAAAG
TGGCACCGAGTCGGTGCTTTTTTAAGCTTGGCGTAACTAGATCTTGAGACAAATGGCAGTATTCATCCAC
AATTTTAAAAGAAAAGGGGGGATTGGGGGGTACAGTGCAGGGGAAAGAATAGTAGACATAATAGCAACAG
ACATACAAACTAAAGAATTACAAAAACAAATTACAAAAATTCAAAATTTTCGGGTTTATTACAGGGACAG
CAGAGATCCACTTTGGCGCCGGCTCGAGGGGGCCCGGGTGCAAAGATGGATAAAGTTTTAAACAGAGAGG
AATCTTTGCAGCTAATGGACCTTCTAGGTCTTGAAAGGAGTGGGAATTGGCTCCGGTGCCCGTCAGTGGG
CAGAGCGCAC
